>Addgene plasmid #226547 | pDest17_A1-LCD swap X5 | addgene full sequence | sequence record 451389 | Addgene NGS Result
AGATCTCGATCCCGCGAAATTAATACGACTCACTATAGGGAGACCACAACGGTTTCCCTCTAGAAATAAT
TTTGTTTAACTTTAAGAAGGAGATATACATATGTCGTACTACCATCACCATCACCATCACCTCGAATCAA
CAAGTTTGTACAAAAAAGCAGGCTTCGAGAACCTGTATTTTCAGGGTAGCAGTGCCGGTGGTAATAGCAA
AAATGGTAATGGTGGTCGTGGTTTTGGTGGTCGCCGTAGCAGCCGTATGCGTCGCGGTTTCTTTCGTAAT
TTTCGTCGTAGCTTTCCGGGTAATAATGGTAGCGGTGGTTATCAAGGTGGCTTTGGTGGCAAATTTGGTG
GTAGCAGCGGTAGTGGTGGTGGCCGTTTTTATCCGTATAACAATGGTGGCAATAATGGCAGTGGTTTTAG
CGGTGGCAGCGGTGGTGGCAGCTCAGGTAGCGGTAGCAGCCAAGGTTCAGGTGGTAGTAATGGTGCAAGC
AATGGTCAAGGTGCAGGCGGTGGCGGTGGTTCAAATGGTGGTGGTTTTTATGGTGATAGCTACTACTTCT
ATGACAACATGGATGGTGGCTTTAGCGATCAGGGTTAAGACCCAGCTTTCTTGTACAAAGTGGTTGATTC
GAGGCTGCTAACAAAGCCCGAAAGGAAGCTGAGTTGGCTGCTGCCACCGCTGAGCAATAACTAGCATAAC
CCCTTGGGGCCTCTAAACGGGTCTTGAGGGGTTTTTTGCTGAAAGGAGGAACTATATCCGGATATCCACA
GGACGGGTGTGGTCGCCATGATCGCGTAGTCGATAGTGGCTCCAAGTAGCGAAGCGAGCAGGACTGGGCG
GCGGCCAAAGCGGTCGGACAGTGCTCCGAGAACGGGTGCGCATAGAAATTGCATCAACGCATATAGCGCT
AGCAGCACGCCATAGTGACTGGCGATGCTGTCGGAATGGACGATATCCCGCAAGAGGCCCGGCAGTACCG
GCATAACCAAGCCTATGCCTACAGCATCCAGGGTGACGGTGCCGAGGATGACGATGAGCGCATTGTTAGA
TTTCATACACGGTGCCTGACTGCGTTAGCAATTTAACTGTGATAAACTACCGCATTAAAGCTTATCGATG
ATAAGCTGTCAAACATGAGAATTCTTGAAGACGAAAGGGCCTCGTGATACGCCTATTTTTATAGGTTAAT
GTCATGATAATAATGGTTTCTTAGACGTCAGGTGGCACTTTTCGGGGAAATGTGCGCGGAACCCCTATTT
GTTTATTTTTCTAAATACATTCAAATATGTATCCGCTCATGAGACAATAACCCTGATAAATGCTTCAATA
ATATTGAAAAAGGAAGAGTATGAGTATTCAACATTTCCGTGTCGCCCTTATTCCCTTTTTTGCGGCATTT
TGCCTTCCTGTTTTTGCTCACCCAGAAACGCTGGTGAAAGTAAAAGATGCTGAAGATCAGTTGGGTGCAC
GAGTGGGTTACATCGAACTGGATCTCAACAGCGGTAAGATCCTTGAGAGTTTTCGCCCCGAAGAACGTTT
TCCAATGATGAGCACTTTTAAAGTTCTGCTATGTGGCGCGGTATTATCCCGTGTTGACGCCGGGCAAGAG
CAACTCGGTCGCCGCATACACTATTCTCAGAATGACTTGGTTGAGTACTCACCAGTCACAGAAAAGCATC
TTACGGATGGCATGACAGTAAGAGAATTATGCAGTGCTGCCATAACCATGAGTGATAACACTGCGGCCAA
CTTACTTCTGACAACGATCGGAGGACCGAAGGAGCTAACCGCTTTTTTGCACAACATGGGGGATCATGTA
ACTCGCCTTGATCGTTGGGAACCGGAGCTGAATGAAGCCATACCAAACGACGAGCGTGACACCACGATGC
CTGCAGCAATGGCAACAACGTTGCGCAAACTATTAACTGGCGAACTACTTACTCTAGCTTCCCGGCAACA
ATTAATAGACTGGATGGAGGCGGATAAAGTTGCAGGACCACTTCTGCGCTCGGCCCTTCCGGCTGGCTGG
TTTATTGCTGATAAATCTGGAGCCGGTGAGCGTGGGTCTCGCGGTATCATTGCAGCACTGGGGCCAGATG
GTAAGCCCTCCCGTATCGTAGTTATCTACACGACGGGGAGTCAGGCAACTATGGATGAACGAAATAGACA
GATCGCTGAGATAGGTGCCTCACTGATTAAGCATTGGTAACTGTCAGACCAAGTTTACTCATATATACTT
TAGATTGATTTAAAACTTCATTTTTAATTTAAAAGGATCTAGGTGAAGATCCTTTTTGATAATCTCATGA
CCAAAATCCCTTAACGTGAGTTTTCGTTCCACTGAGCGTCAGACCCCGTAGAAAAGATCAAAGGATCTTC
TTGAGATCCTTTTTTTCTGCGCGTAATCTGCTGCTTGCAAACAAAAAAACCACCGCTACCAGCGGTGGTT
TGTTTGCCGGATCAAGAGCTACCAACTCTTTTTCCGAAGGTAACTGGCTTCAGCAGAGCGCAGATACCAA
ATACTGTCCTTCTAGTGTAGCCGTAGTTAGGCCACCACTTCAAGAACTCTGTAGCACCGCCTACATACCT
CGCTCTGCTAATCCTGTTACCAGTGGCTGCTGCCAGTGGCGATAAGTCGTGTCTTACCGGGTTGGACTCA
AGACGATAGTTACCGGATAAGGCGCAGCGGTCGGGCTGAACGGGGGGTTCGTGCACACAGCCCAGCTTGG
AGCGAACGACCTACACCGAACTGAGATACCTACAGCGTGAGCTATGAGAAAGCGCCACGCTTCCCGAAGG
GAGAAAGGCGGACAGGTATCCGGTAAGCGGCAGGGTCGGAACAGGAGAGCGCACGAGGGAGCTTCCAGGG
GGAAACGCCTGGTATCTTTATAGTCCTGTCGGGTTTCGCCACCTCTGACTTGAGCGTCGATTTTTGTGAT
GCTCGTCAGGGGGGCGGAGCCTATGGAAAAACGCCAGCAACGCGGCCTTTTTACGGTTCCTGGCCTTTTG
CTGGCCTTTTGCTCACATGTTCTTTCCTGCGTTATCCCCTGATTCTGTGGATAACCGTATTACCGCCTTT
GAGTGAGCTGATACCGCTCGCCGCAGCCGAACGACCGAGCGCAGCGAGTCAGTGAGCGAGGAAGCGGAAG
AGCGCCTGATGCGGTATTTTCTCCTTACGCATCTGTGCGGTATTTCACACCGCAATGGTGCACTCTCAGT
ACAATCTGCTCTGATGCCGCATAGTTAAGCCAGTATACACTCCGCTATCGCTACGTGACTGGGTCATGGC
TGCGCCCCGACACCCGCCAACACCCGCTGACGCGCCCTGACGGGCTTGTCTGCTCCCGGCATCCGCTTAC
AGACAAGCTGTGACCGTCTCCGGGAGCTGCATGTGTCAGAGGTTTTCACCGTCATCACCGAAACGCGCGA
GGCAGCTGCGGTAAAGCTCATCAGCGTGGTCGTGAAGCGATTCACAGATGTCTGCCTGTTCATCCGCGTC
CAGCTCGTTGAGTTTCTCCAGAAGCGTTAATGTCTGGCTTCTGATAAAGCGGGCCATGTTAAGGGCGGTT
TTTTCCTGTTTGGTCACTGATGCCTCCGTGTAAGGGGGATTTCTGTTCATGGGGGTAATGATACCGATGA
AACGAGAGAGGATGCTCACGATACGGGTTACTGATGATGAACATGCCCGGTTACTGGAACGTTGTGAGGG
TAAACAACTGGCGGTATGGATGCGGCGGGACCAGAGAAAAATCACTCAGGGTCAATGCCAGCGCTTCGTT
AATACAGATGTAGGTGTTCCACAGGGTAGCCAGCAGCATCCTGCGATGCAGATCCGGAACATAATGGTGC
AGGGCGCTGACTTCCGCGTTTCCAGACTTTACGAAACACGGAAACCGAAGACCATTCATGTTGTTGCTCA
GGTCGCAGACGTTTTGCAGCAGCAGTCGCTTCACGTTCGCTCGCGTATCGGTGATTCATTCTGCTAACCA
GTAAGGCACCCCCGCCAGCCTAGCCGGGTCCTCAACGACAGGAGCACGATCATGCGCACCCGTGGCCAGG
ACCCAACGCTGCCCGAGATGCGCCGCGTGCGGCTGCTGGAGATGGCGGACGCGATGGATATGTTCTGCCA
AGGGTTGGTTTGCGCATTCACAGTTCTCCGCAAGAATTGATTGGCTCCAATTCTTGGAGTGGTGAATCCG
TTAGCGAGGTGCCGCCGGCTTCCATTCAGGTCGAGGTGGCCCGGCTCCATGCACCGCGACGCAACGCGGG
GAGGCAGACAAGGTATAGGGCGGCGCCTACAATCCATGCCAACCCGTTCCATGTGCTCGCCGAGGCGGCA
TAAATCGCCGTGACGATCAGCGGTCCAATGATCGAAGTTAGGCTGGTAAGAGCCGCGAGCGATCCTTGAA
GCTGTCCCTGATGGTCGTCATCTACCTGCCTGGACAGCATGGCCTGCAACGCGGGCATCCCGATGCCGCC
GGAAGCGAGAAGAATCATAATGGGGAAGGCCATCCAGCCTCGCGTCGCGAACGCCAGCAAGACGTAGCCC
AGCGCGTCGGCCGCCATGCCGGCGATAATGGCCTGCTTCTCGCCGAAACGTTTGGTGGCGGGACCAGTGA
CGAAGGCTTGAGCGAGGGCGTGCAAGATTCCGAATACCGCAAGCGACAGGCCGATCATCGTCGCGCTCCA
GCGAAAGCGGTCCTCGCCGAAAATGACCCAGAGCGCTGCCGGCACCTGTCCTACGAGTTGCATGATAAAG
AAGACAGTCATAAGTGCGGCGACGATAGTCATGCCCCGCGCCCACCGGAAGGAGCTGACTGGGTTGAAGG
CTCTCAAGGGCATCGGTCGATCGACGCTCTCCCTTATGCGACTCCTGCATTAGGAAGCAGCCCAGTAGTA
GGTTGAGGCCGTTGAGCACCGCCGCCGCAAGGAATGGTGCATGCAAGGAGATGGCGCCCAACAGTCCCCC
GGCCACGGGGCCTGCCACCATACCCACGCCGAAACAAGCGCTCATGAGCCCGAAGTGGCGAGCCCGATCT
TCCCCATCGGTGATGTCGGCGATATAGGCGCCAGCAACCGCACCTGTGGCGCCGGTGATGCCGGCCACGA
TGCGTCCGGCGTAGAGGATCG
Features (pLannotate 1.2.2; 17 found; start..end, strand, type, name):
     21..39      +  promoter       T7 promoter: promoter for bacteriophage T7 RNA polymerase
     71..93      +  RBS            RBS: efficient ribosome binding site from bacteriophage T7 gene 10 (Olins and Rangwala, 1989)
    111..131     +  CDS            8xHis (fragment): 8xHis affinity tag
    140..164     +  protein_bind   attB1: mutant version of attB; recombination site for the Gateway® BP reaction BP Clonase™
    170..186     +  CDS            TEV site (fragment): tobacco etch virus (TEV) protease recognition and cleavage site
    600..624     -  protein_bind   attB2: mutant version of attB; recombination site for the Gateway® BP reaction BP Clonase™
    634..683     +  CDS            SET1 (fragment): solubility-enhancement tag derived from T7 phage gene 10B
    691..738     +  terminator     T7 terminator: transcription terminator for bacteriophage T7 RNA polymerase
    764..1056    -  CDS            TcR (fragment): tetracycline efflux protein; tet; confers resistance to tetracycline
   1104..1132    -  promoter       tet promoter: E. coli promoter for tetracycline efflux protein gene
   1245..1349    +  promoter       AmpR promoter: bla
   1350..2210    +  CDS            AmpR: β-lactamase; bla; confers resistance to ampicillin, carbenicillin, and related antibiotics
   2381..2969    +  rep_origin     ori: high-copy-number ColE1/pMB1/pBR322/pUC origin of replication
   3155..3294    -  misc_feature   bom: basis of mobility region from pBR322
   3396..3587    -  CDS            rop: Rop protein, which maintains plasmids at low copy number; rop
   3604..3984    +  CDS            YPB1_ECOLX: Protein predicted: Swiss-Prot protein existence level 4. From Escherichia coli.
   4226..5130    -  CDS            TcR (fragment): tetracycline efflux protein; tet; confers resistance to tetracycline
