[The description below was written by a language model from this plasmid's Addgene catalogue record and pLannotate feature annotations shown in this document.]
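Description:
pDest17_A1-LCD swap X5 is a 5,131 bp bacterial expression plasmid built by Gateway cloning in the pDEST17 backbone. It produces an N-terminally 6xHis-tagged variant, "swap X5", of the human A1-LCD. That abbreviation most likely refers to the low-complexity domain of hnRNPA1, although the record itself does not expand it. The backbone is pBR322-derived. It carries a ColE1/pMB1-type origin together with the rop gene and the bom region, which fits the depositor's low-copy designation. Selection is by ampicillin through the bla gene and its own promoter. The annotated tetracycline-resistance sequences are only fragments left over from the parental backbone, with a tet promoter nearby, and should not be treated as a working marker.

The expression cassette begins with a T7 promoter and the phage T7 gene 10 ribosome binding site. These are followed by the histidine tag, an attB1 site, a TEV protease recognition sequence and the insert, and the cassette closes with attB2 and a T7 terminator. The attB sites are the scars of the Gateway recombination that placed the insert in the destination vector. Because the TEV site sits downstream of attB1, protease cleavage should remove both the His tag and the attB1-encoded linker residues after affinity purification. The short "SET1" hit just before the terminator is probably residual T7 gene 10 sequence from the vector rather than a functional solubility tag.

Transcription depends on T7 RNA polymerase, so protein is made in a DE3 lysogen such as BL21(DE3), while DH5alpha serves for propagation. The associated publication concerns designed intrinsically disordered protein variants with diverse structural properties, so the plasmid's likely use is producing recombinant protein for such studies. The record does not specify which sequence changes define the X5 variant.
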