Addgene plasmid #226547: pDest17_A1-LCD swap X5
Purpose: Bacterial expression of N-terminally 6His tagged A1-LCD X5
Depositing lab: Tanja Mittag. Depositing organization: St. Jude Children's Research Hospital. Publication: Design of intrinsically disordered protein variants with diverse structural properties. Pesce F, Bremer A, Tesei G, Hopkins JB, Grace CR, Mittag T, Lindorff-Larsen K. Sci Adv. 2024 Aug 30;10(35):eadm9926. doi: 10.1126/sciadv.adm9926. Epub 2024 Aug 28. PubMed 39196930.
Backbone
  Vector backbone: pDest17
  Backbone manufacturer: Invtirogen
  Vector type: Bacterial Expression
Growth in bacteria
  Bacterial resistance: Ampicillin, 100 μg/mL
  Growth temperature: 37°C
  Growth strain: DH5alpha
  Copy number: Low Copy
Gene/Insert
  Gene/Insert name: A1-LCD swap X5
  Species: H. sapiens (human)
  Promoter: T7
  Tag / fusion protein: 6xHis (N terminal on insert)
  Cloning method: Gateway Cloning
Terms and licenses: Academic/Nonprofit Terms; Industry Terms: Not Available to Industry
Depositor comments: TEV cleavage Site. Growth strain BL21_DE3 also recommended for this plasmid.
How to cite: pDest17_A1-LCD swap X5 was a gift from Tanja Mittag (Addgene plasmid # 226547 ; http://n2t.net/addgene:226547 ; RRID:Addgene_226547)
