>Addgene plasmid #226547 | pDest17_A1-LCD swap X5 | depositor partial sequence | sequence record 444137 | ORF Sequence
AGTGCCGGTGGTAATAGCAAAAATGGTAATGGTGGTCGTGGTTTTGGTGGTCGCCGTAGCAGCCGTATGC
GTCGCGGTTTCTTTCGTAATTTTCGTCGTAGCTTTCCGGGTAATAATGGTAGCGGTGGTTATCAAGGTGG
CTTTGGTGGCAAATTTGGTGGTAGCAGCGGTAGTGGTGGTGGCCGTTTTTATCCGTATAACAATGGTGGC
AATAATGGCAGTGGTTTTAGCGGTGGCAGCGGTGGTGGCAGCTCAGGTAGCGGTAGCAGCCAAGGTTCAG
GTGGTAGTAATGGTGCAAGCAATGGTCAAGGTGCAGGCGGTGGCGGTGGTTCAAATGGTGGTGGTTTTTA
TGGTGATAGCTACTACTTCTATGACAACATGGATGGTGGCTTTAGCGATCAGGGT
